>Addgene plasmid #54985 | mCherry-ATG12-C-18 | depositor partial sequence | sequence record 85372 | insert sequence
GCTAGCGCTACCGGTCGCCACCATGGTGAGCAAGGGCGAGGAGGATAACATGGCCATCATCAAGGAGTTC
ATGCGCTTCAAGGTGCACATGGAGGGCTCCGTGAACGGCCACGAGTTCGAGATCGAGGGCGAGGGCGAGG
GCCGCCCCTACGAGGGCACCCAGACCGCCAAGCTGAAGGTGACCAAGGGTGGCCCCCTGCCCTTCGCCTG
GGACATCCTGTCCCCTCAGTTCATGTACGGCTCCAAGGCCTACGTGAAGCACCCCGCCGACATCCCCGAC
TACTTGAAGCTGTCCTTCCCCGAGGGCTTCAAGTGGGAGCGCGTGATGAACTTCGAGGACGGCGGCGTGG
TGACCGTGACCCAGGACTCCTCCCTGCAGGACGGCGAGTTCATCTACAAGGTGAAGCTGCGCGGCACCAA
CTTCCCCTCCGACGGCCCCGTAATGCAGAAGAAGACCATGGGCTGGGAGGCCTCCTCCGAGCGGATGTAC
CCCGAGGACGGCGCCCTGAAGGGCGAGATCAAGCAGAGGCTGAAGCTGAAGGACGGCGGCCACTACGACG
CTGAGGTCAAGACCACCTACAAGGCCAAGAAGCCCGTGCAGCTGCCCGGCGCCTACAACGTCAACATCAA
GTTGGACATCACCTCCCACAACGAGGACTACACCATCGTGGAACAGTACGAACGCGCCGAGGGCCGCCAC
TCCACCGGCGGCATGGACGAGCTGTACAAGTCCGGACTCAGATCTAGTAGCGGAGGTAGCGCATCCGGCG
GAAGCGGAGGAAGCGCGGAGGAGCCGCAGTCTGTGTTGCAGCTTCCTACTTCAATTGCTGCTGGAGGGGA
AGGACTTACGGATGTCTCCCCAGAAACAACCACCCCGGAGCCCCCGTCTTCCGCTGCAGTTTCCCCGGGA
ACAGAGGAACCTGCTGGCGACACCAAGAAAAAAATTGACATTTTGCTAAAGGCTGTGGGAGACACTCCTA
TTATGAAAACAAAGAAGTGGGCAGTAGAGCGAACACGAACCATCCAAGGACTCATTGACTTCATCAAAAA
GTTTCTTAAACTTGTGGCCTCAGAACAGTTGTTTATTTATGTGAATCAGTCCTTTGCTCCTTCCCCAGAC
CAAGAAGTTGGAACTCTCTATGAGTGTTTTGGCAGTGATGGTAAACTGGTTTTACATTACTGCAAGTCTC
AGGCGTGGGGATGAGGATCCACCGGATCTAGATAACTGATCATAATCAGCCATA
