>Addgene plasmid #54985 | mCherry-ATG12-C-18 | addgene partial sequence | sequence record 104669 | mCherry-F 5'-ccccgtaatgcagaagaaga-3'
CCGAGGACGGCGCCCTGAAGGGCGAGATCAAGCAGAGGCTGAAGCTGAAGGACGGCGGCCACTACGACGC
TGAGGTCAAGACCACCTACAAGGCCAAGAAGCCCGTGCAGCTGCCCGGCGCCTACAACGTCAACATCAAG
TTGGACATCACCTCCCACAACGAGGACTACACCATCGTGGAACAGTACGAACGCGCCGAGGGCCGCCACT
CCACCGGCGGCATGGACGAGCTGTACAAGTCCGGACTCAGATCTAGTAGCGGAGGTAGCGCATCCGGCGG
AAGCGGAGGAAGCGCGGAGGAGCCGCAGTCTGTGTTGCAGCTTCCTACTTCAATTGCTGCTGGAGGGGAA
GGACTTACGGATGTCTCCCCAGAAACAACCACCCCGGAGCCCCCGTCTTCCGCTGCAGTTTCCCCGGGAA
CAGAGGAACCTGCTGGCGACACCAAGAAAAAAATTGACATTTTGCTAAAGGCTGTGGGAGACACTCCTAT
TATGAAAACAAAGAAGTGGGCAGTAGAGCGAACACGAACCATCCAAGGACTCATTGACTTCATCAAAAAG
TTTCTTAAACTTGTGGCCTCAGAACAGTTGTTTATTTATGTGAATCAGTCCTTTGCTCCTTCCCCAGACC
AAGAAGTTGGAACTCTCTATGAGTGTTTTGGCAGTGATGGTAAACTGGTTTTACATTACTGCAAGTCTCA
GGCGTGGGGATGAGGATCCACCGGATCTAGATAACTGATCATAATCAGCCATACCACATTTGTAGAGGTT
