[The description below was written by a language model from this plasmid's Addgene catalogue record.]
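Description:
mCherry-ATG12-C-18 is a mammalian expression plasmid built on the mCherry-C1 backbone (about 4.75 kb without the insert) that encodes human ATG12 fused to the red fluorescent protein mCherry. The fluorescent protein is supplied by the backbone and sits at the N terminus of the fusion, so ATG12 is placed downstream of mCherry. The "C-18" in the name probably refers to this C-terminal placement and a linker of 18 residues, although the record does not state this explicitly. Transcription is driven by the CMV promoter, a strong constitutive promoter in most mammalian cell lines, and the listed 3′ sequencing primer implies an SV40 polyadenylation signal after the coding region. The plasmid is maintained at high copy number in E. coli under kanamycin selection. A neomycin resistance marker allows G418 selection of stably transfected mammalian cells. No feature table is provided, so the origin of replication, the exact linker and the cloning junctions are not documented, and the cloning method is recorded as unknown.

The construct serves as a fluorescent localization marker for live- or fixed-cell imaging, with excitation at 587 nm and emission at 610 nm. ATG12 is a ubiquitin-like protein of the autophagy pathway that becomes conjugated through its C-terminal end to ATG5, so leaving that end free with an N-terminal tag is consistent with retaining its function. The fusion would typically be used to follow ATG12 distribution and early autophagosome-forming structures. The catalogue labels the localization as "Membrane Receptor", a category that does not obviously fit ATG12 and should be treated with caution.
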