Addgene plasmid #54985: mCherry-ATG12-C-18
Purpose: Localization: Membrane Receptor, Excitation: 587, Emission: 610
Depositing lab: Michael Davidson. Depositing organization: Florida State University, Tallahassee.
Backbone
  Vector backbone: mCherry-C1
  Backbone size w/o insert (bp): 4750
  Vector type: Mammalian Expression
  Selectable markers: Neomycin (select with G418)
Growth in bacteria
  Bacterial resistance: Kanamycin, 50 μg/mL
  Growth temperature: 37°C
  Growth strain: DH5alpha
  Copy number: High Copy
Gene/Insert
  Gene/Insert name: ATG12 (alt name: NM_004707.3)
  Species: H. sapiens (human)
  Entrez Gene: ATG12 (a.k.a. APG12, APG12L, FBR93, HAPG12)
  Promoter: CMV
  Tag / fusion protein: mCherry (N terminal on backbone)
  Cloning method: Unknown
  Sequencing primers: 5′ CMV-F; 3′ SV40pA-R
Terms and licenses: Academic/Nonprofit Terms; Industry Terms: Not Available to Industry
Depositor comments: . Excitation = 587; Emission = 610
How to cite: mCherry-ATG12-C-18 was a gift from Michael Davidson (Addgene plasmid # 54985 ; http://n2t.net/addgene:54985 ; RRID:Addgene_54985)
